>Addgene plasmid #248343 | EKv414(Gold Cas-guide insert6 3 gene version) | addgene full sequence | sequence record 496204 | Addgene NGS Result
TCGCGCGTTTCGGTGATGACGGTGAAAACCTCTGACACATGCAGCTCCCGGAGACGGTCACAGCTTGTCT
GTAAGCGGATGCCGGGAGCAGACAAGCCCGTCAGGGCGCGTCAGCGGGTGTTGGCGGGTGTCGGGGCTGG
CTTAACTATGCGGCATCAGAGCAGATTGTACTGAGAGTGCACCATATGCGGTGTGAAATACCGCACAGAT
GCGTAAGGAGAAAATACCGCATCAGGCGCCATTCGCCATTCAGGCTGCACAACTGTTGGGAAGGGCGATC
GGTGCGGGCCTCTTCGCTATTACGCCAGCTGGCGAAAGGGGGATGTGCTGCAAGGCGATTAAGTTGGGTA
ACGCCAGGGTTTTCCCAGTCACGACGTTGTAAAACGACGGCCAGTGCCAAGCTTGGTCTCATCAGTCGAT
TGAATGTCCATTGAAGCAGACGTGTTGCGACAGGTTAGCGACGATGGGTGTAGATGTGATGTGATGTGAT
GGTGTGGTTCTTCCACGGCGGCGTCCTTGCGGTGGCGGAGAAGGGGATATCCCGAAGGAGCGGCAGCGGG
AGAGCACAAGCAGAAAGGGTGCAGTGAGTGAGTGGGTCCAGCTGGGTGGCTGGCCGAGTGGACGCGACCG
GGTTTCGAGGGGGGGGGGGAGAAAAGGGATGGAGCGAGGGATATAACCCACATGGAATGGAGGTGGGTGT
GAAGGCGGGTATATAGGAAGGTGGAGGACTTACAACCCATGAGGTCTTCGCCCCATGGTATGAAGACTCG
TTTTAGAGCTAGAAATAGCAAGTTAAAATAAGGCTAGTCCGTTATCAACTTGAAAAAGTGGCACCGAGTC
GGTGCTTTTTTTCCTTAGAGACCTCTAGAGGATCCCCGGGTACCGAGCTCGAATTCGTAATCATGGTCAT
AGCTGTTTCCTGTGTGAAATTGTTATCCGCTCACAATTCCACACAACATACGAGCCGGAAGCATAAAGTG
TAAAGCCTGGGGTGCCTAATGAGTGAGCTAACTCACATTAATTGCGTTGCGCTCACTGCCCGCTTTCCAG
TCGGGAAACCTGTCGTGCCAGCTGCATTAATGAATCGGCCAACGCGCGGGGAGAGGCGGTTTGCGTATTG
GGCGCTCTTCCGCTTCCTCGCTCACTGACTCGCTGCGCTCGGTCGTTCGGCTGCGGCGAGCGGTATCAGC
TCACTCAAAGGCGGTAATACGGTTATCCACAGAATCAGGGGATAACGCAGGAAAGAACATGTGAGCAAAA
GGCCAGCAAAAGGCCAGGAACCGTAAAAAGGCCGCGTTGCTGGCGTTTTTCCATGGGCTCCGCCCCCCTG
ACGAGCATCACAAAAATCGACGCTCAAGTCAGAGGTGGCGAAACCCGACAGGACTATAAAGATACCAGGC
GTTTCCCCCTGGAAGCTCCCTCGTGCGCTCTCCTGTTCCGACCCTGCCGCTTACCGGATACCTGTCCGCC
TTTCTCCCTTCGGGAAGCGTGGCGCTTTCTCATAGCTCACGCTGTAGGTATCTCAGTTCGGTGTAGGTCG
TTCGCTCCAAGCTGGGCTGTGTGCACGAACCCCCCGTTCAGCCCGACCGCTGCGCCTTATCCGGTAACTA
TCGTCTTGAGTCCAACCCGGTAAGACACGACTTATCGCCACTGGCAGCAGCCACTGGTAACAGGATTAGC
AGAGCGAGGTATGTAGGCGGTGCTACAGAGTTCTTGAAGTGGTGGCCTAACTACGGCTACACTAGAAGAA
CAGTATTTGGTATCTGCGCTCTGCTGAAGCCAGTTACCTTCGGAAAAAGAGTTGGTAGCTCTTGATCCGG
CAAACAAACCACCGCTGGTAGCGGTGGTTTTTTTGTTTGCAAGCAGCAGATTACGCGCAGAAAAAAAGGA
TCTCAAGAAGATCCTTTGATCTTTTCTACGGGGTCTGACGCTCAGTGGAACGAAAACTCACGTTAAGGGA
TTTTGGTCATGAGATTATCAAAAAGGATCTTCACCTAGATCCTTTTAAATTAAAAATGAAGTTTTAAATC
AATCTAAAGTATATATGAGTAAACTTGGTCTGACAGTTACCAATGCTTAATCAGTGAGGCACCTATCTCA
GCGATCTGTCTATTTCGTTCATCCATAGTTGCCTGACTCCCCGTCGTGTAGATAACTACGATACGGGAGG
GCTTACCATCTGGCCCCAGTGCTGCAATGATACCGCGAGAACCACGCTCACCGGCTCCAGATTTATCAGC
AATAAACCAGCCAGCCGGAAGGGCCGAGCGCAGAAGTGGTCCTGCAACTTTATCCGCCTCCATCCAGTCT
ATTAATTGTTGCCGGGAAGCTAGAGTAAGTAGTTCGCCAGTTAATAGTTTGCGCAACGTTGTTGCCATTG
CTACAGGCATCGTGGTGTCACGCTCGTCGTTTGGTATGGCTTCATTCAGCTCCGGTTCCCAACGATCAAG
GCGAGTTACATGATCCCCCATGTTGTGCAAAAAAGCGGTTAGCTCCTTCGGTCCTCCGATCGTTGTCAGA
AGTAAGTTGGCCGCAGTGTTATCACTCATGGTTATGGCAGCACTGCATAATTCTCTTACTGTCATGCCAT
CCGTAAGATGCTTTTCTGTGACTGGTGAGTACTCAACCAAGTCATTCTGAGAATAGTGTATGCGGCGACC
GAGTTGCTCTTGCCCGGCGTCAATACGGGATAATACCGCGCCACATAGCAGAACTTTAAAAGTGCTCATC
ATTGGAAAACGTTCTTCGGGGCGAAAACTCTCAAGGATCTTACCGCTGTTGAGATCCAGTTCGATGTAAC
CCACTCGTGCACCCAACTGATCTTCAGCATCTTTTACTTTCACCAGCGTTTCTGGGTGAGCAAAAACAGG
AAGGCAAAATGCCGCAAAAAAGGGAATAAGGGCGACACGGAAATGTTGAATACTCATACTCTTCCTTTTT
CAATATTATTGAAGCATTTATCAGGGTTATTGTCTCATGAGCGGATACATATTTGAATGTATTTAGAAAA
ATAAACAAATAGGGGTTCCGCGCACATTTCCCCGAAAAGTGCCACCTGACGTCTAAGAAACCATTATTAT
CATGACATTAACCTATAAAAATAGGCGTATCACGAGGCCCTTTCGTC
Features (pLannotate 1.2.2; 12 found; start..end, strand, type, name):
    137..236     +  misc_feature   bom (fragment): basis of mobility region from pBR322
    242..396     -  CDS            lacZα (fragment): LacZα fragment of β-galactosidase; lacZ fragment
    770..845     +  misc_RNA       gRNA scaffold: guide RNA scaffold for the Streptococcus pyogenes CRISPR/Cas9 system
    863..896     -  misc_feature   MCS (fragment): pUC18/19 multiple cloning site
    930..946     -  protein_bind   lac operator: The lac repressor binds to the lac operator to inhibit transcription in E. coli. This inhibition can be relieved by adding lactose or isopropyl-β-D-thiogalactopyranoside (IPTG). lac repressor encoded by lacI
    954..984     -  promoter       lac promoter: promoter for the E. coli lac operon
    999..1020    -  protein_bind   CAP binding site: CAP binding activates transcription in the presence of cAMP. E. coli catabolite activator protein
   1033..1125    -  CDS            lacI (fragment): lac repressor; lacI; The lac repressor binds to the lac operator to inhibit transcription in E. coli. This inhibition can be relieved by adding lactose or isopropyl-β-D-thiogalactopyranoside (IPTG).
   1308..1896    -  rep_origin     ori: high-copy-number ColE1/pMB1/pBR322/pUC origin of replication
   2067..2927    -  CDS            AmpR: β-lactamase; bla; confers resistance to ampicillin, carbenicillin, and related antibiotics
   2928..3032    -  promoter       AmpR promoter: bla
   3127..35      +  CDS            rop (fragment) (across the origin): Rop protein, which maintains plasmids at low copy number; rop
