[The description below was written by a language model from this plasmid's Addgene catalogue record and pLannotate feature annotations shown in this document.]
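Description:
EKv414 (Gold Cas-guide insert6, 3 gene version) is a small (about 3.1 kb) pUC18-based intermediate cloning vector for building multiplexed CRISPR/Cas9 guide RNA arrays by Golden Gate assembly. It is deposited as an empty backbone with no insert. It is propagated in E. coli from the high-copy ColE1/pUC origin and selected with ampicillin through the β-lactamase (AmpR) gene and its native promoter. The remaining annotated features are pUC18 remnants: fragments of lacZα, the multiple cloning site, the lac promoter, operator and CAP binding site, and short lacI, bom and rop fragments. They appear to have no designed role here.

The functional module sits within the interrupted lacZα/MCS region. According to the depositor, a PpU6 promoter lies upstream of the Streptococcus pyogenes Cas9 gRNA scaffold, with a BbsI site between them. The scaffold is annotated in the feature table, but the PpU6 promoter is not; it presumably occupies the unannotated stretch just upstream of the scaffold. A guide sequence is introduced by annealing complementary oligonucleotides with matching overhangs and ligating them into the BbsI site, giving a complete U6-driven sgRNA expression unit. This unit is flanked by outward-facing BsaI sites that generate unique four-base overhangs, so it can be excised and joined in a fixed order and orientation with units from sibling insert vectors. The name and purpose indicate that this plasmid supplies position six in the six-gRNA, three-gene assembly format. The associated publication concerns multi-gene deletion in the moss Physcomitrella. The plasmid carries no Cas9 gene or plant selection marker, so these must come from other constructs.
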