Addgene plasmid #248343: EKv414(Gold Cas-guide insert6 3 gene version)
Purpose: (Empty Backbone) gRNA insert vector for Golden Gate Assembly, 3 gene or 6 gRNAs version
Depositing lab: Elena Kozgunova. Depositing organization: Nagoya University. Publication: tRNA-Based Polycistronic CRISPR/Cas9 System Boosts Efficiency of Multi-Gene Deletion in the Moss Physcomitrella. Kozgunova E. bioRxiv 2025.07.29.667574 10.1101/2025.07.29.667574.
Backbone
  Vector backbone: pUC18
  Vector type: CRISPR
Growth in bacteria
  Bacterial resistance: Ampicillin, 100 μg/mL
  Growth temperature: 37°C
  Growth strain: DH5alpha
  Copy number: High Copy
Gene/Insert
  Gene/Insert name: None
Terms and licenses: Academic/Nonprofit Terms; Industry Terms: Not Available to Industry
Depositor comments: Intermediate vector, referred to as a gRNA insert vector, is used to clone guide RNA sequences by annealing complementary oligonucleotides with appropriate overhangs and inserting them into a BbsI site positioned between the PpU6 promoter and the gRNA scaffold. The PpU6 promoter and gRNA scaffold are flanked by outward-facing BsaI sites with unique four-base overhangs, enabling directional and ordered assembly via Golden Gate.
How to cite: EKv414(Gold Cas-guide insert6 3 gene version) was a gift from Elena Kozgunova (Addgene plasmid # 248343 ; http://n2t.net/addgene:248343 ; RRID:Addgene_248343)
